Addgene plasmid #123197: pSB161 - pL2_pSB90_2x35S::GUS::tMAS
Purpose: binary plant vector for transient expression of GUS (with introns)
Depositing lab: Erin Cram & Carolyn Lee-Parsons. Depositing organization: Northeastern University. Publication: EASI Transformation: An Efficient Transient Expression Method for Analyzing Gene Function in Catharanthus roseus Seedlings. Mortensen S, Bernal-Franco D, Cole LF, Sathitloetsakun S, Cram EJ, Lee-Parsons CWT. Front Plant Sci. 2019 Jun 11;10:755. doi: 10.3389/fpls.2019.00755. eCollection 2019. PubMed 31263474.
Backbone
  Vector backbone: pSB90
  Backbone manufacturer: Modified from pAGM4723 (Weber et al., 2011; DOI:10.1371/journal.pone.0016765) by the addition of the VirGN54D gene
  Backbone size w/o insert (bp): 5851
  Vector type: Plant Expression
Growth in bacteria
  Bacterial resistance: Kanamycin, 50 μg/mL
  Growth temperature: 37°C
  Growth strain: DH5alpha
  Copy number: High Copy
Gene/Insert
  Gene/Insert name: 2x35S::GUS::tMAS
  Species: Synthetic
  Insert size (bp): 3134
  Cloning method: Restriction Enzyme; 5′ cloning site Unknown (unknown if destroyed); 3′ cloning site Unknown (unknown if destroyed)
  Sequencing primers: 5′ n/a
Terms and licenses: Academic/Nonprofit Terms; Industry Terms: Not Available to Industry
Depositor comments: Vector for transient expression of GUS (contains two introns for avoiding expression in Agrobacteria). Small insert size and VirGN54D in the vector backbone facilitate strong transient expression in plants.
How to cite: pSB161 - pL2_pSB90_2x35S::GUS::tMAS was a gift from Erin Cram & Carolyn Lee-Parsons (Addgene plasmid # 123197 ; http://n2t.net/addgene:123197 ; RRID:Addgene_123197)
