[The description below was written by a language model from this plasmid's Addgene catalogue record and pLannotate feature annotations shown in this document.]
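Description:
pSB161 (pL2_pSB90_2x35S::GUS::tMAS) is a binary plant expression vector of about 9 kb, designed for Agrobacterium-mediated transient expression of a β-glucuronidase (GUS) reporter. Its backbone, pSB90, is a derivative of the Golden Gate/MoClo level 2 acceptor pAGM4723 to which the VirG N54D gene has been added. The plasmid carries a high-copy ColE1/pUC-type origin for propagation in E. coli, together with the pVS1 oriV, RepA and StaA functions that provide replication and stable maintenance in Agrobacterium. Selection in bacteria is by kanamycin, through an aphA-3-type aminoglycoside phosphotransferase driven by the bla promoter. The virG coding sequence lies in the backbone, outside the T-DNA. VirG is the positive regulator of the Ti-plasmid vir loci, and the depositors credit the N54D variant with helping to drive strong transient expression.

Between the nopaline-type left and right T-DNA border repeats sits a single compact cassette of roughly 3.1 kb. An enhanced CaMV 35S promoter with a duplicated enhancer region is followed by the TMV Ω translational enhancer leader, the E. coli uidA (GUS) coding sequence, and the mannopine synthase terminator. The annotation splits GUS into three fragments, consistent with the two introns noted by the depositors. Because these introns must be spliced out, active enzyme is made in plant cells but not in the Agrobacterium itself, so reporter signal reflects genuine plant expression. No plant selectable marker is annotated within the T-DNA, in keeping with transient rather than stable use. The construct was developed alongside a seedling-based transient transformation method for Catharanthus roseus, where it reports transformation and expression efficiency.
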