Features (pLannotate 1.2.2; 15 found; start..end, strand, type, name):
    118..794     +  promoter       CaMV 35S promoter (enhanced): cauliflower mosaic virus 35S promoter with a duplicated enhancer region
    819..872     +  misc_feature   TMV Ω: translational enhancer from the tobacco mosaic virus 5'-leader sequence (Gallie et al., 1988)
    896..1129    +  CDS            GUS (fragment): β-glucuronidase; uidA (or gusA) from E. coli
   1211..1597    +  CDS            GUS (fragment): β-glucuronidase; uidA (or gusA) from E. coli
   1697..2896    +  CDS            GUS (fragment): β-glucuronidase; uidA (or gusA) from E. coli
   2898..3150    +  terminator     MAS terminator: mannopine synthase terminator
   3214..3238    +  misc_feature   RB T-DNA repeat: right border repeat from nopaline C58 T-DNA
   3518..4147    +  CDS            pVS1 StaA: stability protein from the Pseudomonas plasmid pVS1 (Heeb et al., 2000)
   4576..5649    +  CDS            pVS1 RepA: replication protein from the Pseudomonas plasmid pVS1 (Heeb et al., 2000)
   5715..5909    +  rep_origin     pVS1 oriV: origin of replication for the Pseudomonas plasmid pVS1 (Heeb et al., 2000)
   5971..6075    +  promoter       AmpR promoter: bla
   6076..6870    +  CDS            KanR: aminoglycoside phosphotransferase; aphA-3; confers resistance to kanamycin
   7131..7931    +  CDS            virG: VIRG_AGRT9 - Protein inferred from homology: Swiss-Prot protein existence level 3. VirG is required for the positive regulation of at least two vir loci encoded by the Ti plasmid of A.tumefaciens. From Agrobacterium tumefaciens (strain 15955).
   8195..8783    +  rep_origin     ori: high-copy-number ColE1/pMB1/pBR322/pUC origin of replication
   8919..8943    +  misc_feature   LB T-DNA repeat: left border repeat from nopaline C58 T-DNA
>Addgene plasmid #123197 | pSB161 - pL2_pSB90_2x35S::GUS::tMAS | addgene full sequence | sequence record 242248 | Addgene NGS Result
GTGCCGATGTATCACCTCTCGCAAGAATTCAAGCTTGGAGGTCAACATGGTGGAGCACGACACTCTGGTC
TACTCCAAAAATGTCAAAGATACAGTCTCAGAAGATCAAAGGGCTATTGAGACTTTTCAACAAAGGATAA
TTTCGGGAAACCTCCTCGGATTCCATTGCCCAGCTATCTGTCACTTCATCGAAAGGACAGTAGAAAAGGA
AGGTGGCTCCTACAAATGCCATCATTGCGATAAAGGAAAGGCTATCATTCAAGATCTCTCTGCCGACAGT
GGTCCCAAAGATGGACCCCCACCCACGAGGAGCATCGTGGAAAAAGAAGAGGTTCCAACCACGTCTACAA
AGCAAGTGGATTGATGTGATAACATGGTGGAGCACGACACTCTGGTCTACTCCAAAAATGTCAAAGATAC
AGTCTCAGAAGATCAAAGGGCTATTGAGACTTTTCAACAAAGGATAATTTCGGGAAACCTCCTCGGATTC
CATTGCCCAGCTATCTGTCACTTCATCGAAAGGACAGTAGAAAAGGAAGGTGGCTCCTACAAATGCCATC
ATTGCGATAAAGGAAAGGCTATCATTCAAGATCTCTCTGCCGACAGTGGTCCCAAAGATGGACCCCCACC
CACGAGGAGCATCGTGGAAAAAGAAGAGGTTCCAACCACGTCTACAAAGCAAGTGGATTGATGTGACATC
TCCACTGACGTAAGGGATGACGCACAATCCCACTATCCTTCGCAAGACCCTTCCTCTATATAAGGAAGTT
CATTTCATTTGGAGAGGACACGCTCGAGTATAAGAGCTCATTTTTACAACAATTACCAACAACAACAAAC
AACAAACAACATTACAATTACATTTACAATTATCGATACAATGGGTCAGTCCCTTATGTTACGTCCTGTA
GAAACCCCAACCCGTGAAATCAAAAAACTCGACGGCCTGTGGGCATTCAGTCTGGATCGCGAAAACTGTG
GAATTGATCAGCGTTGGTGGGAAAGCGCGTTACAAGAAAGCCGGGCAATTGCTGTGCCAGGCAGTTTTAA
CGATCAGTTCGCCGATGCAGATATTCGTAATTATGCGGGCAACGTCTGGTATCAGCGCGAAGTCTTTATA
CCGAAAGGTAAGTCTTACTCTCTCTTTTTTGGTCTGTATTTTTAATTTTTTGAAGTATACTATTTGTACT
GACGCTAATAATCTTTTTTCAGGTTGGGCAGGCCAGCGTATCGTGCTGCGTTTCGATGCGGTCACTCATT
ACGGCAAAGTGTGGGTCAATAATCAGGAAGTGATGGAGCATCAGGGCGGCTATACGCCATTTGAAGCCGA
TGTCACGCCGTATGTTATTGCCGGGAAAAGTGTACGTATCACCGTTTGTGTGAACAACGAACTGAACTGG
CAGACTATCCCGCCGGGAATGGTGATTACCGACGAAAACGGCAAGAAAAAGCAGTCTTACTTCCATGATT
TCTTTAACTATGCCGGAATCCATCGCAGCGTAATGCTCTACACCACGCCGAACACCTGGGTGGACGATAT
CACCGTGGTGACGCATGTCGCGCAAGACTGTAACCACGCGTCTGTTGACTGGCAGGTACTTCATGCTTCA
ACGTGTAACTTAAGAGATACTGTGTGAAATTTTATATTTCCATACATTTGCTTGACCTTTGCTTTTTGTC
AATTTTTTTCCCCTTACAGGTGGTGGCCAATGGTGATGTCAGCGTTGAACTGCGTGATGCGGATCAACAG
GTGGTTGCAACTGGACAAGGCACTAGCGGGACTTTGCAAGTGGTGAATCCGCACCTCTGGCAACCGGGTG
AAGGTTATCTCTATGAACTGTGCGTCACAGCCAAAAGCCAGACAGAGTGTGATATCTACCCGCTTCGCGT
CGGCATCCGGTCAGTGGCAGTGAAGGGCGAACAGTTCCTGATTAACCACAAACCGTTCTACTTTACTGGC
TTTGGTCGTCATGAAGATGCGGACTTGCGTGGCAAAGGATTCGATAACGTGCTGATGGTGCACGACCACG
CATTAATGGACTGGATTGGGGCCAACTCCTACCGTACCTCGCATTACCCTTACGCTGAAGAGATGCTCGA
CTGGGCAGATGAACATGGCATCGTGGTGATTGATGAAACTGCTGCTGTCGGCTTTAACCTCTCTTTAGGC
ATTGGTTTCGAAGCGGGCAACAAGCCGAAAGAACTGTACAGCGAAGAGGCAGTCAACGGGGAAACTCAGC
AAGCGCACTTACAGGCGATTAAAGAGCTGATAGCGCGTGACAAAAACCACCCAAGCGTGGTGATGTGGAG
TATTGCCAACGAACCGGATACCCGTCCGCAAGGTGCACGGGAATATTTCGCGCCACTGGCGGAAGCAACG
CGTAAACTCGACCCGACGCGTCCGATCACCTGCGTCAATGTAATGTTCTGCGACGCTCACACCGATACCA
TCAGCGATCTCTTTGATGTGCTGTGCCTGAACCGTTATTACGGATGGTATGTCCAAAGCGGCGATTTGGA
AACGGCAGAGAAGGTACTGGAAAAAGAACTTCTGGCCTGGCAGGAGAAACTGCATCAGCCGATTATCATC
ACCGAATACGGCGTGGATACGTTAGCCGGGCTGCACTCAATGTACACCGACATGTGGAGTGAAGAGTATC
AGTGTGCATGGCTGGATATGTATCACCGCGTCTTTGATCGCGTCAGCGCCGTCGTCGGTGAACAGGTATG
GAATTTCGCCGATTTTGCGACCTCGCAAGGCATATTGCGCGTTGGCGGTAACAAGAAAGGGATCTTCACT
CGCGACCGCAAACCGAAGTCGGCGGCTTTTCTGCTGCAAAAACGCTGGACTGGCATGAACTTCGGTGAAA
AACCGCAGCAGGGAGGCAAACAATGAGCTTGGACTCCCATGTTGGCAAAGGCAACCAAACAAACAATGAA
TGATCCGCTCCTGCATATGGGGCGGTTTGAGTATTTCAACTGCCATTTGGGCTGAATTGTAGACATGCTC
CTGTCAGAAATTCCGTGATCTTACTCAATATTCAGTAATCTCGGCCAATATCCTAAATGTGCGTGGCTTT
ATCTGTCTTTGTATTGTTTCATCAATTCATGTAACGTTTGCTTTTCTTATGAATTTTCAAATAAATTATC
CGCTACTAGAGGATGCACATGTGACCGAGGGACACGAAGTGATCCGTTTAAACTATCAGTGTTTGACAGG
ATATATTGGCGGGTAAACCTAAGAGAAAAGAGCGTTTATTAGAATAATCGGATATTTAAAAGGGCGTGAA
AAGGTTTATCCGTTCGTCCATTTGTATGTGCCAGCCGTGCGGCTGCATGAAATCCTGGCCGGTTTGTCTG
ATGCCAAGCTGGCGGCCTGGCCGGCCAGCTTGGCCGCTGAAGAAACCGAGCGCCGCCGTCTAAAAAGGTG
ATGTGTATTTGAGTAAAACAGCTTGCGTCATGCGGTCGCTGCGTATATGATGCGATGAGTAAATAAACAA
ATACGCAAGGGGAACGCATGAAGGTTATCGCTGTACTTAACCAGAAAGGCGGGTCAGGCAAGACGACCAT
CGCAACCCATCTAGCCCGCGCCCTGCAACTCGCCGGGGCCGATGTTCTGTTAGTCGATTCCGATCCCCAG
GGCAGTGCCCGCGATTGGGCGGCCGTGCGGGAAGATCAACCGCTAACCGTTGTCGGCATCGACCGCCCGA
CGATTGACCGCGACGTGAAGGCCATCGGCCGGCGCGACTTCGTAGTGATCGACGGAGCGCCCCAGGCGGC
GGACTTGGCTGTGTCCGCGATCAAGGCAGCCGACTTCGTGCTGATTCCGGTGCAGCCAAGCCCTTACGAC
ATATGGGCCACCGCCGACCTGGTGGAGCTGGTTAAGCAGCGCATTGAGGTCACGGATGGAAGGCTACAAG
CGGCCTTTGTCGTGTCGCGGGCGATCAAAGGCACGCGCATCGGCGGTGAGGTTGCCGAGGCGCTGGCCGG
GTACGAGCTGCCCATTCTTGAGTCCCGTATCACGCAGCGCGTGAGCTACCCAGGCACTGCCGCCGCCGGC
ACAACCGTTCTTGAATCAGAACCCGAGGGCGACGCTGCCCGCGAGGTCCAGGCGCTGGCCGCTGAAATTA
AATCAAAACTCATTTGAGTTAATGAGGTAAAGAGAAAATGAGCAAAAGCACAAACACGCTAAGTGCCGGC
CGTCCGAGCGCACGCAGCAGCAAGGCTGCAACGTTGGCCAGCCTGGCAGACACGCCAGCCATGAAGCGGG
TCAACTTTCAGTTGCCGGCGGAGGATCACACCAAGCTGAAGATGTACGCGGTACGCCAAGGCAAGACCAT
TACCGAGCTGCTATCTGAATACATCGCGCAGCTACCAGAGTAAATGAGCAAATGAATAAATGAGTAGATG
AATTTTAGCGGCTAAAGGAGGCGGCATGGAAAATCAAGAACAACCAGGCACCGACGCCGTGGAATGCCCC
ATGTGTGGAGGAACGGGCGGTTGGCCAGGCGTAAGCGGCTGGGTTGTCTGCCGGCCCTGCAATGGCACTG
GAACCCCCAAGCCCGAGGAATCGGCGTGAGCGGTCGCAAACCATCCGGCCCGGTACAAATCGGCGCGGCG
CTGGGTGATGACCTGGTGGAGAAGTTGAAGGCCGCGCAGGCCGCCCAGCGGCAACGCATCGAGGCAGAAG
CACGCCCCGGTGAATCGTGGCAAGCGGCCGCTGATCGAATCCGCAAAGAATCCCGGCAACCGCCGGCAGC
CGGTGCGTCGTCGATTAGGAAGCCGCCCAAGGGCGACGAGCAACCAGATTTTTTCGTTCCGATGCTCTAT
GACGTGGGCACCCGCGATAGTCGCAGCATCATGGACGTGGCCGTTTTCCGTCTGTCGAAGCGTGACCGAC
GAGCTGGCGAGGTGATCCGCTACGAGCTTCCAGACGGGCACGTAGAGGTTTCCGCAGGGCCGGCCGGCAT
GGCCAGTGTGTGGGATTACGACCTGGTACTGATGGCGGTTTCCCATCTAACCGAATCCATGAACCGATAC
CGGGAAGGGAAGGGAGACAAGCCCGGCCGCGTGTTCCGTCCACACGTTGCGGACGTACTCAAGTTCTGCC
GGCGAGCCGATGGCGGAAAGCAGAAAGACGACCTGGTAGAAACCTGCATTCGGTTAAACACCACGCACGT
TGCCATGCAGCGTACGAAGAAGGCCAAGAACGGCCGCCTGGTGACGGTATCCGAGGGTGAAGCCTTGATT
AGCCGCTACAAGATCGTAAAGAGCGAAACCGGGCGGCCGGAGTACATCGAGATCGAGCTAGCTGATTGGA
TGTACCGCGAGATCACAGAAGGCAAGAACCCGGACGTGCTGACGGTTCACCCCGATTACTTTTTGATCGA
TCCCGGCATCGGCCGTTTTCTCTACCGCCTGGCACGCCGCGCCGCAGGCAAGGCAGAAGCCAGATGGTTG
TTCAAGACGATCTACGAACGCAGTGGCAGCGCCGGAGAGTTCAAGAAGTTCTGTTTCACCGTGCGCAAGC
TGATCGGGTCAAATGACCTGCCGGAGTACGATTTGAAGGAGGAGGCGGGGCAGGCTGGCCCGATCCTAGT
CATGCGCTACCGCAACCTGATCGAGGGCGAAGCATCCGCCGGTTCCTAATGTACGGAGCAGATGCTAGGG
CAAATTGCCCTAGCAGGGGAAAAAGGTCGAAAAAGCTTCTTTCCTGTGGATAGCACGTACATTGGGAACC
CAAAGCCGTACATTGGGAACCGGAACCCGTACATTGGGAACCCAAAGCCGTACATTGGGAACCGGTCACA
CATGTAAGTGACTGATATAAAAGAGAAAAAAGGCGATTTTTCCGCCTAAAACTCTTTAAAACTTATTAAA
ACTCTTAAAACCCGCCTGGCCTGTGCATAACTGTCTGGCCAGCGCACAGCCGAACAGCTGCAAAAAGCGC
CCACATCAAGGCTCCGAGTGCGCGGAACCCCTATTTGTTTATTTTTCTAAATACATTCAAATATGTATCC
GCTCATGAGACAATAACCCTGATAAATGCTTCAATAATATTGAAAAAGGAAGAGTATGGCTAAAATGAGA
ATATCACCGGAATTGAAAAAACTGATCGAAAAATACCGCTGCGTAAAAGATACGGAAGGAATGTCTCCTG
CTAAGGTATATAAGCTGGTGGGAGAAAATGAAAACCTATATTTAAAAATGACGGACAGCCGGTATAAAGG
GACCACCTATGATGTGGAACGGGAAAAGGACATGATGCTATGGCTGGAAGGAAAGCTGCCTGTTCCAAAG
GTCCTGCACTTTGAACGGCATGATGGCTGGAGCAATCTGCTCATGAGTGAGGCCGATGGCGTCCTTTGCT
CGGAAGAGTATGAAGATGAACAAAGCCCTGAAAAGATTATCGAGCTGTATGCGGAGTGCATCAGGCTCTT
TCACTCCATCGACATATCGGATTGTCCCTATACGAATAGCTTAGACAGCCGCTTAGCCGAATTGGATTAC
TTACTGAATAACGATCTGGCCGATGTGGATTGCGAAAACTGGGAAGAGGACACTCCATTTAAAGATCCGC
GCGAGCTGTATGATTTTTTAAAGACGGAAAAGCCCGAAGAGGAACTTGTCTTTTCCCACGGCGACCTGGG
AGACAGCAACATCTTTGTGAAAGATGGCAAAGTAAGTGGCTTTATTGATCTTGGGAGAAGCGGCAGGGCG
GACAAGTGGTATGACATTGCCTTCTGCGTCCGGTCGCTCAGGGAGGATATCGGGGAAGAACAGTATGTCG
AGCTATTTTTTGACTTACTGGGGATCAAGCCTGATTGGGAGAAAATAAAATATTATATTTTACTGGATGA
ATTGTTTTAGCTGTCAGACCAAGTTTACTCATATATACTTTAGATTGATTTAAAACTTCATTTTTAATTT
AAAAGGATCTAGGTGAAGATCCTTTTTGATAATCTCATGACCAAAATCCCTTAACGTGAGTTTTCGTTCT
AGCTGTAACCTCGAAGCGTTTCACTTGTAACAACGATTGAGAATTTTTGTCATAAAATTGAAATACTTGG
TTCGCATTTTTGTCATCCGCGGTCAGCCGCAATTCTGACGAACTGCCCATTTAGCTGGAGATGATTGTAC
ATCCTTCACGTGAAAATTTCTCAAGCGCTGTGAACAAGGGTTCAGATTTTAGATTGAAAGGTGAGCCGTT
GAAACACGTTCTTCTTGTCGATGACGACGTCGCTATGCGGCATCTTATTATTGAATACCTTACGATCCAC
GCCTTCAAAGTGACCGCGGTAGCCGACAGCACCCAGTTCACAAGAGTACTCTCTTCCGCGACGGTCGATG
TCGTGGTTGTTGATCTAGATTTAGGTCGTGAAGATGGGCTCGAGATCGTTCGTAATCTGGCGGCAAAGTC
TGATATTCCAATCATAATTATCAGTGGCGACCGCCTTGAGGAGACGGATAAAGTTGTTGCACTCGAGCTA
GGAGCAAGTGATTTTATCGCTAAGCCGTTCAGTATCAGAGAGTTTCTAGCACGCATTCGGGTTGCCTTGC
GCGTGCGCCCCAACGTTGTCCGCTCCAAAGACCGACGGTCTTTTTGTTTTACTGACTGGACACTTAATCT
CAGGCAACGTCGCTTGATGTCCGAAGCTGGCGGTGAGGTGAAACTTACGGCAGGTGAGTTCAATCTTCTC
CTCGCGTTTTTAGAGAAACCCCGCGACGTTCTATCGCGCGAGCAACTTCTCATTGCCAGTCGAGTACGCG
ACGAGGAGGTTTATGACAGGAGTATAGATGTTCTCATTTTGAGGCTGCGCCGCAAACTTGAGGCGGATCC
GTCAAGCCCTCAACTGATAAAAACAGCAAGAGGTGCCGGTTATTTCTTTGACGCGGACGTGCAGGTTTCG
CACGGGGGGACGATGGCAGCCTGAGCCAATTGCATTTGCCTCTTAATTATCTGGCTCAAAGGGTGACTGA
GGAGTAAGCGATGTGCCCATCACACTGACCACCAAGACGGGGGTTCGTTTTGAAGATCACCCTTCAGACC
CAAGGCCAGTGTGCGTTGATCGCGGCCACACTGCAAATTCACATACTGTCGATAAAGGGGCGTTGGACGA
GAACCCATTCGTCAGGATACTGGCTCGTGATCTCACTGAGCGTCAGACCCCGTAGAAAAGATCAAAGGAT
CTTCTTGAGATCCTTTTTTTCTGCGCGTAATCTGCTGCTTGCAAACAAAAAAACCACCGCTACCAGCGGT
GGTTTGTTTGCCGGATCAAGAGCTACCAACTCTTTTTCCGAAGGTAACTGGCTTCAGCAGAGCGCAGATA
CCAAATACTGTTCTTCTAGTGTAGCCGTAGTTAGGCCACCACTTCAAGAACTCTGTAGCACCGCCTACAT
ACCTCGCTCTGCTAATCCTGTTACCAGTGGCTGCTGCCAGTGGCGATAAGTCGTGTCTTACCGGGTTGGA
CTCAAGACGATAGTTACCGGATAAGGCGCAGCGGTCGGGCTGAACGGGGGGTTCGTGCACACAGCCCAGC
TTGGAGCGAACGACCTACACCGAACTGAGATACCTACAGCGTGAGCTATGAGAAAGCGCCACGCTTCCCG
AAGGGAGAAAGGCGGACAGGTATCCGGTAAGCGGCAGGGTCGGAACAGGAGAGCGCACGAGGGAGCTTCC
AGGGGGAAACGCCTGGTATCTTTATAGTCCTGTCGGGTTTCGCCACCTCTGACTTGAGCGTCGATTTTTG
TGATGCTCGTCAGGGGGGCGGAGCCTATGGAAAAACGCCAGCAACGCGGCCTTTTTACGGTTCCTGCTCG
GATCTGTTGGACCGGACAGTAGTCATGGTTGATGGGCTGCCTGTATCGAGTGGTGATTTTGTGCCGAGCT
GCCGGTCGGGGAGCTGTTGGCTGGCTGGTGGCAGGATATATTGTGGTGTAAACAAATTGACGCTTAGACA
ACTTAATAACACATTGCGGACGTTTTTAATGTACTGGGGTTGAACACTCT
